>Addgene plasmid #74369 | pMOD8A-iRGR-r11 | depositor full sequence | sequence record 141324 | pMOD8A-iRGR-r11 sequence 6638 bps
ATGTCGTAATAACCCCGCCCCGTGACACCGATTATTTAAAGCTGCAGCATACGATATATATACATGTGTA
TATATGTATACCTATGAATGTCAGTAAGTATGTATACGAACAGTATGATACTGAAGATGACAAGGTAATG
CATCATTCTATACGTGTCATTCTGAACGAGGCGCGCTTTCCTTTTTTCTTTTTGCTTTTTCTTTTTTTTT
CTCTTGAACTCGAGAAAAAAAATATAAAAGAGATGGAGGAACGGGAAAAAGTTAGTTGTGGTGATAGGTG
GCAAGTGGTATTCCGTAAGAACAACAAGAAAAGCATTTCATATTATGGCTGAACTGAGCGAACAAGTGCA
AAATTTAAGCATCAACGACAACAACGAGAATGGTTATGTTCCTCCTCACTTAAGAGGAAAACCAAGAAGT
GCCAGAAATAACAGTAGCAACTACAATAACAACAACGGCGGCTACAACGGTGGCCGTGGCGGTGGCAGCT
TCTTTAGCAACAACCGTCGTGGTGGTTACGGCAACGGTGGTTTCTTCGGTGGAAACAACGGTGGCAGCAG
ATCTAACGGCCGTTCTGGTGGTAGATGGATCGATGGCAAACATGTCCCAGCTCCAAGAAACGAAAAGGCC
GAGATCGCCATATTTGGTGTCCCCGAGGATCCAAATTTCCAATCTTCTGGTATTAACTTCGATAACTACG
ATGATATTCCAGTGGACGCCTCTGGTAAGGATGTTCCTGAACCAATCACAGAATTTACCTCACCTCCATT
GGACGGATTGTTATTGGAAAACATCAAATTGGCCCGTTTCACCAAGCCAACACCTGTGCAAAAATACTCC
GTCCCTATCGTTGCCAACGGCAGAGATTTGATGGCCTGTGCGCAGACCGGTTCTGGTAAGACTGGTGGGT
TTTTATTCCCAGTGTTGTCCGAATCATTTAAGACTGGACCATCTCCTCAACCAGAGTCTCAAGGCTCCTT
TTACCAAAGAAAGGCCTACCCAACTGCTGTCATTATGGCTCCAGTTTAAACCATGGTCATAGCTGTTTCC
TGTGTGAAATTGTTATCCGCTCACAATTCCACACAACATACGAGCCGGAAGCATAAAGTGTAAAGCCTGG
GGTGCCTAATGAGTGAGCTAACTCACATTAATTGCGTTGCGCTCACTGCCCGCTTTCCAGTCGGGAAACC
TGTCGTGCCAGCTGCATTAATGAATCGGCCAACGCGCGGGGAGAGGCGGTTTGCGTATTGGGCGCTCTTC
CGCTTCCTCGCTCACTGACTCGCTGCGCTCGGTCGTTCGGCTGCGGCGAGCGGTATCAGCTCACTCAAAG
GCGGTAATACGGTTATCCACAGAATCAGGGGATAACGCAGGAAAGAACATGTGAGCAAAAGGCCAGCAAA
AGGCCAGGAACCGTAAAAAGGCCGCGTTGCTGGCGTTTTTCCATAGGCTCCGCCCCCCTGACGAGCATCA
CAAAAATCGACGCTCAAGTCAGAGGTGGCGAAACCCGACAGGACTATAAAGATACCAGGCGTTTCCCCCT
GGAAGCTCCCTCGTGCGCTCTCCTGTTCCGACCCTGCCGCTTACCGGATACCTGTCCGCCTTTCTCCCTT
CGGGAAGCGTGGCGCTTTCTCATAGCTCACGCTGTAGGTATCTCAGTTCGGTGTAGGTCGTTCGCTCCAA
GCTGGGCTGTGTGCACGAACCCCCCGTTCAGCCCGACCGCTGCGCCTTATCCGGTAACTATCGTCTTGAG
TCCAACCCGGTAAGACACGACTTATCGCCACTGGCAGCAGCCACTGGTAACAGGATTAGCAGAGCGAGGT
ATGTAGGCGGTGCTACAGAGTTCTTGAAGTGGTGGCCTAACTACGGCTACACTAGAAGAACAGTATTTGG
TATCTGCGCTCTGCTGAAGCCAGTTACCTTCGGAAAAAGAGTTGGTAGCTCTTGATCCGGCAAACAAACC
ACCGCTGGTAGCGGTGGTTTTTTTGTTTGCAAGCAGCAGATTACGCGCAGAAAAAAAGGATCTCAAGAAG
ATCCTTTGATCTTTTCTACGGGGTCTGACGCTCAGTGGAACGAAAACTCACGTTAAGGGATTTTGGTCAT
GAGATTATCAAAAAGGATCTTCACCTAGATCCTTTTAAATTAAAAATGAAGTTTTAAATCAATCTAAAGT
ATATATGAGTAAACTTGGTCTGACAGTTACCAATGCTTAATCAGTGAGGCACCTATCTCAGCGATCTGTC
TATTTCGTTCATCCATAGTTGCCTGACTCCCCGTCGTGTAGATAACTACGATACGGGAGGGCTTACCATC
TGGCCCCAGTGCTGCAATGATACCGCGAGACCCACGCTCACCGGCTCCAGATTTATCAGCAATAAACCAG
CCAGCCGGAAGGGCCGAGCGCAGAAGTGGTCCTGCAACTTTATCCGCCTCCATCCAGTCTATTAATTGTT
GCCGGGAAGCTAGAGTAAGTAGTTCGCCAGTTAATAGTTTGCGCAACGTTGTTGCCATTGCTACAGGCAT
CGTGGTGTCACGCTCGTCGTTTGGTATGGCTTCATTCAGCTCCGGTTCCCAACGATCAAGGCGAGTTACA
TGATCCCCCATGTTGTGCAAAAAAGCGGTTAGCTCCTTCGGTCCTCCGATCGTTGTCAGAAGTAAGTTGG
CCGCAGTGTTATCACTCATGGTTATGGCAGCACTGCATAATTCTCTTACTGTCATGCCATCCGTAAGATG
CTTTTCTGTGACTGGTGAGTACTCAACCAAGTCATTCTGAGAATAGTGTATGCGGCGACCGAGTTGCTCT
TGCCCGGCGTCAATACGGGATAATACCGCGCCACATAGCAGAACTTTAAAAGTGCTCATCATTGGAAAAC
GTTCTTCGGGGCGAAAACTCTCAAGGATCTTACCGCTGTTGAGATCCAGTTCGATGTAACCCACTCGTGC
ACCCAACTGATCTTCAGCATCTTTTACTTTCACCAGCGTTTCTGGGTGAGCAAAAACAGGAAGGCAAAAT
GCCGCAAAAAAGGGAATAAGGGCGACACGGAAATGTTGAATACTCATACTCTTCCTTTTTCAATATTATT
GAAGCATTTATCAGGGTTATTGTCTCATGAGCGGATACATATTTGAATGTATTTAGAAAAATAAACAAAT
AGGGGTTCCGCGCACATTTCCCCGAAAAGTGCCACCTGACGTCTAAGAAACCATTATTATCATGACATTA
ACCTATAAAAATAGGCGTATCACGAGGCCCTTTCGTCTCGCGCGTTTCGGTGATGACGGTGAAAACCTCT
GACACATGCAGCTCCCGGAGACGGTCACAGCTTGTCTGTAAGCGGATGCCGGGAGCAGACAAGCCCGTCA
GGGCGCGTCAGCGGGTGTTGGCGGGTGTCGGGGCTGGCTTAACTATGCGGCATCAGAGCAGATTGTACTG
AGAGTGCACCATAATTCGTTTAAACCGTTTTAAGAGCTTGGTGAGCGCTAGGAGTCACTGCCAGGTATCG
TTTGAACACGGCATTAGTCAGGGAAGTCATAACACAGTCCTTTCCCGCAATTTTCTTTTTCTATTACTCT
TGGCCTCCTCTAGTACACTCTATATTTTTTTATGCCTCGGTAATGATTTTCATTTTTTTTTTTCCACCTA
GCGGATGACTCTTTTTTTTTCTTAGCGATTGGCATTATCACATAATGAATTATACATTATATAAAGTAAT
GTGATTTCTTCGAAGAATATACTAAAAAATGAGCAGGCAAGATAAACGAAGGCAAAGATGACAGAGCAGA
AAGCCCTAGTAAAGCGTATTACAAATGAAACCAAGATTCAGATTGCGATCTCTTTAAAGGGTGGTCCCCT
AGCGATAGAGCACTCGATCTTCCCAGAAAAAGAGGCAGAAGCAGTAGCAGAACAGGCCACACAATCGCAA
GTGATTAACGTCCACACAGGTATAGGGTTTCTGGACCATATGATACATGCTCTGGCCAAGCATTCCGGCT
GGTCGCTAATCGTTGAGTGCATTGGTGACTTACACATAGACGACCATCACACCACTGAAGACTGCGGGAT
TGCTCTCGGTCAAGCTTTTAAAGAGGCCCTACTGGCGCGTGGAGTAAAAAGGTTTGGATCAGGATTTGCG
CCTTTGGATGAGGCACTTTCCAGAGCGGTGGTAGATCTTTCGAACAGGCCGTACGCAGTTGTCGAACTTG
GTTTGCAAAGGGAGAAAGTAGGAGATCTCTCTTGCGAGATGATCCCGCATTTTCTTGAAAGCTTTGCAGA
GGCTAGCAGAATTACCCTCCACGTTGATTGTCTGCGAGGCAAGAATGATCATCACCGTAGTGAGAGTGCG
TTCAAGGCTCTTGCGGTTGCCATAAGAGAAGCCACCTCGCCCAATGGTACCAACGATGTTCCCTCCACCA
AAGGTGTTCTTATGTAGGCGAATTTCTTATGATTTATGATTTTTATTATTAAATAAGTTATAAAAAAAAT
AAGTGTATACAAATTTTAAAGTGACTCTTAGGTTTTAAAACGAAAATTCTTATTCTTGAGTAACTCTTTC
CTGTAGGTCAGGTTGCTTTCTCAGGTATAGCATGAGGTCGCTCTTATTGACCACACCTCCCTTAACCAGA
TTCGAAAAGCGGCAAGAAATGATGGTAAATGAAATAGGAAATCAAGGAGCATGAAGGCAAAAGACAAATA
TAAGGGTCGAACGAAAAATAAAGTGAAAAGTGTTGATATGATGTATTTGGCTTTGCGGCGCCGAAAAAAC
GAGTTTACGCAATTGCACAATCATGCTGACTCTGTGGCGGACCCGCGCTCTTGCCGGCCCGGCGATAACG
CTGGGCGTGAGGCTGTGCCCGGCGGAGTTTTTTGCGCCTGCATTTTCCAAGGTTTACCCTGCGCTAAGGG
GCGAGATTGGAGAAGCAATAAGAATGCCGGTTGGGGTTGCGATGATGACGACCACGACAACTGGTGTCAT
TATTTAAGTTGCCGAAAGAACCTGAGTGCATTTGCAACATGAGTATACTAGAAGAATGAGCCAAGACTTG
CGAGACGCGAGTTTGCCGGTGGTGCGAACAATAGAGCGACCATGACCTTGAAGGTGAGACGCGCATAACC
GCTAGAGTACTTTGAAGAGGAAACAGCAATAGGGTTGCTACCAGTATAAATAGACAGGTACATACAACAC
TGGAAATGGTTGTCTGTTTGAGTACGCTTTCAATTCATTTGGGTGTGCACTTTATTATGTTACAATATGG
AAGGGAACTTTACACTTCTCCTATGCACATATATTAATTAAAGTCCAATGCTAGTAGAGAAGGGGGGTAA
CACCCCTCCGCGCTCTTTTCCGATTTTTTTCTAAACCGTGGAATATTTCGGATATCCTTTTGTTGTTTCC
GGGTGTACAATATGGACTTCCTCTTTTCTGGCAACCAAACCCATACATCGGGATTCCTATAATACCTTCG
TTGGTCTCCCTAACATGTAGGTGGCGGAGGGGAGATATACAATAGAACAGATACCAGACAAGACATAATG
GGCTAAACAAGACTACACCAATTACACTGCCTCATTGATGGTGGTACATAACGAACTAATACTGTAGCCC
TAGACTTGATAGCCATCATCATATCGAAGTTTCACTACCCTTTTTCCATTTGCCATCTATTGAAGTAATA
ATAGGCGCATGCAACTTCTTTTCTTTTTTTTTCTTTTCTCTCTCCCCCGTTGTTGTCTCACCATATCCGC
AATGACAAAAAAATGATGGAAGACACTAAAGGAAAAAATTAACGACAAAGACAGCACCAACAGATGTCGT
TGTTCCAGAGCTGATGAGGGGTATCTCGAAGCACACGAAACTTTTTCCTTCCTTCATTCACGCACACTAC
TCTCTAATGAGCAACGGTATACGGCCTTCCTTCCAGTTACTTGAATTTGAAATAAAAAAAAGTTTGCTGT
CTTGCTATCAAGTATAAATAGACCTGCAATTATTAATCTTTTGTTTCCTCGTCATTGTTCTCGTTCCCTT
TCTTCCTTGTTTCTTTTTCTGCACAATATTTCAAGCTATACCAAGCATACAATCAACTATCTCATATACA
GGATTCTAGAACTAGTGGATCTACAAAGGTTGAGGGACGGGCCATCATCTATCCCTGAAGAGACGAAGGC
TTCGGCCAAGTCGAAACGGAAACGTCGGATAGTCGCCCGTCCCCCTGCGGGCAAAGAGACGCTTGTCGGT
TTTAGAGCTAGAAATAGCAAGTTAAAATAAGGCTAGTCCGTTATCAACTTGAAAAAGTGGCACCGAGTCG
GTGCTTTTGGCCGGCATGGTCCCAGCCTCCTCGCTGGCGCCGGCTGGGCAACATGCTTCGGCATGGCGAA
TGGGACTGATACCGTCGACCTCGAGTCAATTAGTTATGTCACGCTTACATTCACGCCCTCCCCCCACATC
CGCTCTAACCGAAAAGGAAGGAGTTAGACAACCTGAAGTCTAGGTCCCTATTTATTTTTTTATAGTTATG
TTAGTATTAAGAACGTTATTTATATTTCAAATTTTTCTTTTTTTTCTGTACAGACGCGTGTACGCATGTA
ACATTATACTGAAAACCTTGCTTGAGAAGGTTTTGGGACGCTCGAAGGCTTTAATTTG
Features (pLannotate 1.2.2; 22 found; start..end, strand, type, name):
     15..329     +  CDS            YO201_YEAST (fragment): Protein uncertain: Swiss-Prot protein existence level 5. From Saccharomyces cerevisiae (strain ATCC 204508 / S288c) (Baker's yeast).
    325..1023    +  CDS            DED1 (fragment): DED1_YEAST - Also known as SPP81. Experimental evidence at protein level: Swiss-Prot protein existence level 1. ATP-binding RNA helicase involved in translation initiation. Remodels RNA in response to ADP and ATP concentrations by facilitating disruption, but also formation of RNA duplexes. Has weak ATP-dependent affinity for dsRNA, but strong ATP-dependent affinity for ssRNA. Acts as a virus host factor involved in the replication of the MBV and the L-A viruses by promoting the negative-strand RNA synthesis. May be involved in recognition of the preinitiation complex and DNA binding of the RN
   1060..1076    -  protein_bind   lac operator: The lac repressor binds to the lac operator to inhibit transcription in E. coli. This inhibition can be relieved by adding lactose or isopropyl-β-D-thiogalactopyranoside (IPTG). lac repressor encoded by lacI
   1084..1114    -  promoter       lac promoter: promoter for the E. coli lac operon
   1129..1150    -  protein_bind   CAP binding site: CAP binding activates transcription in the presence of cAMP. E. coli catabolite activator protein
   1163..1255    -  CDS            lacI (fragment): lac repressor; lacI; The lac repressor binds to the lac operator to inhibit transcription in E. coli. This inhibition can be relieved by adding lactose or isopropyl-β-D-thiogalactopyranoside (IPTG).
   1438..2026    -  rep_origin     ori: high-copy-number ColE1/pMB1/pBR322/pUC origin of replication
   2197..3057    -  CDS            AmpR: β-lactamase; bla; confers resistance to ampicillin, carbenicillin, and related antibiotics
   3058..3162    -  promoter       AmpR promoter: bla
   3257..3292    +  CDS            rop (fragment): Rop protein, which maintains plasmids at low copy number; rop
   3394..3443    +  misc_feature   bom (fragment): basis of mobility region from pBR322
   3456..3530    -  CDS            MRM1 (fragment): MRM1_YEAST - Also known as PET56 From Saccharomyces cerevisiae (strain ATCC 204508 / S288c) (Baker's yeast).
   3580..3767    +  promoter       HIS3 promoter: S. cerevisiae HIS3
   3768..4427    +  CDS            HIS3: imidazoleglycerol-phosphate dehydratase, required for histidine biosynthesis; S. cerevisiae HIS3; yeast auxotrophic marker
   4428..4593    +  terminator     ADH1 terminator: S. cerevisiae ADH1; transcription terminator for the S. cerevisiae alcohol dehydrogenase 1 (ADH1) gene
   4671..5009    +  CDS            YO085_YEAST: Protein predicted: Swiss-Prot protein existence level 4. From Saccharomyces cerevisiae (strain ATCC 204508 / S288c) (Baker's yeast).
   5374..6078    +  promoter       ADH1 promoter: S. cerevisiae ADH1; promoter for alcohol dehydrogenase 1
   6095..6111    +  misc_feature   MCS (fragment): pBluescript multiple cloning site
   6138..6191    +  ncRNA          Hammerhead 1: Accession: RF00163 - Hammerhead ribozyme (type I)
   6229..6304    +  misc_RNA       gRNA scaffold: guide RNA scaffold for the Streptococcus pyogenes CRISPR/Cas9 system
   6378..6395    +  misc_feature   MCS (fragment): pBluescript multiple cloning site
   6438..6627    +  terminator     CYC1 terminator: S. cerevisiae CYC1; transcription terminator for CYC1
