[The description below was written by a language model from this plasmid's Addgene catalogue record and pLannotate feature annotations shown in this document.]
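Description:
pMOD8A-iRGR-r11 is a yeast integrating vector built on the pMOD8 backbone for constitutive expression of a CRISPR guide RNA in Saccharomyces cerevisiae. In E. coli it is maintained as a high-copy plasmid through a ColE1/pUC-type origin and selected with ampicillin via the β-lactamase gene; remnants of lac regulatory elements, rop and bom are backbone leftovers. No yeast replication origin is annotated, consistent with the stated design: the plasmid integrates at the HIS locus of W303 strains and restores histidine prototrophy. The feature table shows a complete HIS3 promoter and coding sequence followed by an ADH1 terminator, with fragments of genes that neighbour HIS3 in the genome (DED1 and MRM1/PET56). These presumably serve as the homology for targeted integration, although the record does not define the homology arms.

The payload is the synthetic RGR-r11 cassette, assembled by Gibson cloning. The catalogue gives the promoter as "AHD1", which corresponds to the annotated S. cerevisiae ADH1 promoter, a constitutive RNA polymerase II promoter. Downstream lie a hammerhead ribozyme, the r11 guide joined to the Streptococcus pyogenes gRNA scaffold, and a CYC1 terminator. In a ribozyme-gRNA-ribozyme arrangement, self-cleaving ribozymes flanking the guide excise it from the Pol II transcript, yielding a functional gRNA free of cap and poly(A) tail. Only the 5′ hammerhead is annotated; the 3′ ribozyme and the sequences that make this the "insulated" version are not identified in the table. The associated work concerns dCas9-based NOR gates for digital logic circuits in eukaryotic cells, where a constitutively produced guide such as r11 would act as a signal directing dCas9 repression of a cognate target promoter. The sequence record is 6,638 nt, four more than the catalogued size.
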