Addgene plasmid #74369: pMOD8A-iRGR-r11
Purpose: This plasmid constitutively expresses gRNA-r11 from an AHD1 promoter using the insulated RGR design. Integrates in the W303 HIS locus and restores HIS function.
Depositing lab: Eric Klavins. Depositing organization: University of Washington. Publication: Robust digital logic circuits in eukaryotic cells with CRISPR/dCas9 NOR gates. Gander MW, Vrana JD, Voje Jr WE, Carothers JM, Klavins E. bioRxiv 041871 10.1101/041871.
Backbone
  Vector backbone: pMOD8
  Backbone manufacturer: Klavins Lab
  Backbone size w/o insert (bp): 4629
  Total vector size (bp): 6634
  Vector type: Yeast Expression, CRISPR, Synthetic Biology
  Selectable markers: HIS3
Growth in bacteria
  Bacterial resistance: Ampicillin, 100 μg/mL
  Growth temperature: 37°C
  Growth strain: DH5alpha
  Copy number: High Copy
Gene/Insert
  Gene/Insert name: RGR-r11
  gRNA/shRNA sequence: r11
  Species: Synthetic
  Promoter: AHD1
  Cloning method: Gibson Cloning
  Sequencing primers: 5′ ccttaaccagattcgaaaagcggc; 3′ cggggcggggttattacgacat
Terms and licenses: Academic/Nonprofit Terms; Industry Terms: Not Available to Industry
Depositor comments: Please visit https://www.biorxiv.org/content/early/2016/03/02/041871 for bioRxiv preprint.
How to cite: pMOD8A-iRGR-r11 was a gift from Eric Klavins (Addgene plasmid # 74369 ; http://n2t.net/addgene:74369 ; RRID:Addgene_74369)
