>Addgene plasmid #74369 | pMOD8A-iRGR-r11 | depositor partial sequence | sequence record 140159 | ADH1-iRGR-r11-tCYC1
AAGAAATGATGGTAAATGAAATAGGAAATCAAGGAGCATGAAGGCAAAAGACAAATATAAGGGTCGAACG
AAAAATAAAGTGAAAAGTGTTGATATGATGTATTTGGCTTTGCGGCGCCGAAAAAACGAGTTTACGCAAT
TGCACAATCATGCTGACTCTGTGGCGGACCCGCGCTCTTGCCGGCCCGGCGATAACGCTGGGCGTGAGGC
TGTGCCCGGCGGAGTTTTTTGCGCCTGCATTTTCCAAGGTTTACCCTGCGCTAAGGGGCGAGATTGGAGA
AGCAATAAGAATGCCGGTTGGGGTTGCGATGATGACGACCACGACAACTGGTGTCATTATTTAAGTTGCC
GAAAGAACCTGAGTGCATTTGCAACATGAGTATACTAGAAGAATGAGCCAAGACTTGCGAGACGCGAGTT
TGCCGGTGGTGCGAACAATAGAGCGACCATGACCTTGAAGGTGAGACGCGCATAACCGCTAGAGTACTTT
GAAGAGGAAACAGCAATAGGGTTGCTACCAGTATAAATAGACAGGTACATACAACACTGGAAATGGTTGT
CTGTTTGAGTACGCTTTCAATTCATTTGGGTGTGCACTTTATTATGTTACAATATGGAAGGGAACTTTAC
ACTTCTCCTATGCACATATATTAATTAAAGTCCAATGCTAGTAGAGAAGGGGGGTAACACCCCTCCGCGC
TCTTTTCCGATTTTTTTCTAAACCGTGGAATATTTCGGATATCCTTTTGTTGTTTCCGGGTGTACAATAT
GGACTTCCTCTTTTCTGGCAACCAAACCCATACATCGGGATTCCTATAATACCTTCGTTGGTCTCCCTAA
CATGTAGGTGGCGGAGGGGAGATATACAATAGAACAGATACCAGACAAGACATAATGGGCTAAACAAGAC
TACACCAATTACACTGCCTCATTGATGGTGGTACATAACGAACTAATACTGTAGCCCTAGACTTGATAGC
CATCATCATATCGAAGTTTCACTACCCTTTTTCCATTTGCCATCTATTGAAGTAATAATAGGCGCATGCA
ACTTCTTTTCTTTTTTTTTCTTTTCTCTCTCCCCCGTTGTTGTCTCACCATATCCGCAATGACAAAAAAA
TGATGGAAGACACTAAAGGAAAAAATTAACGACAAAGACAGCACCAACAGATGTCGTTGTTCCAGAGCTG
ATGAGGGGTATCTCGAAGCACACGAAACTTTTTCCTTCCTTCATTCACGCACACTACTCTCTAATGAGCA
ACGGTATACGGCCTTCCTTCCAGTTACTTGAATTTGAAATAAAAAAAAGTTTGCTGTCTTGCTATCAAGT
ATAAATAGACCTGCAATTATTAATCTTTTGTTTCCTCGTCATTGTTCTCGTTCCCTTTCTTCCTTGTTTC
TTTTTCTGCACAATATTTCAAGCTATACCAAGCATACAATCAACTATCTCATATACAGGATTCTAGAACT
AGTGGATCTACAAAGGTTGAGGGACGGGCCATCATCTATCCCTGAAGAGACGAAGGCTTCGGCCAAGTCG
AAACGGAAACGTCGGATAGTCGCCCGTCCCCCTGCGGGCAAAGAGACGCTTGTCGGTTTTAGAGCTAGAA
ATAGCAAGTTAAAATAAGGCTAGTCCGTTATCAACTTGAAAAAGTGGCACCGAGTCGGTGCTTTTGGCCG
GCATGGTCCCAGCCTCCTCGCTGGCGCCGGCTGGGCAACATGCTTCGGCATGGCGAATGGGACTGATACC
GTCGACCTCGAGTCAATTAGTTATGTCACGCTTACATTCACGCCCTCCCCCCACATCCGCTCTAACCGAA
AAGGAAGGAGTTAGACAACCTGAAGTCTAGGTCCCTATTTATTTTTTTATAGTTATGTTAGTATTAAGAA
CGTTATTTATATTTCAAATTTTTCTTTTTTTTCTGTACAGACGCGTGTACGCATGTAACATTATACTGAA
AACCTTGCTTGAGAAGGTTTTGGGACGCTCGAAGGCTTTAATTTG
