>Addgene plasmid #74369 | pMOD8A-iRGR-r11 | addgene partial sequence | sequence record 141321 | CYC1 5'-GCGTGAATGTAAGCGTGAC-3'
GTCCCATTCGCCATGCCGAAGCATGTTGCCCAGCCGGCGCCAGCGAGGAGGCTGGGACCATGCCGGCCAA
AAGCACCGACTCGGTGCCACTTTTTCAAGTTGATAACGGACTAGCCTTATTTTAACTTGCTATTTCTAGC
TCTAAAACCGACAAGCGTCTCTTTGCCCGCAGGGGGACGGGCGACTATCCGACGTTTCCGTTTCGACTTG
GCCGAAGCCTTCGTCTCTTCAGGGATAGATGATGGCCCGTCCCTCAACCTTTGTAGATCCACTAGTTCTA
GAATCCTGTATATGAGATAGTTGATTGTATGCTTGGTATAGCTTGAAATATTGTGCAGAAAAAGAAACAA
GGAAGAAAGGGAACGAGAACAATGACGAGGAAACAAAAGATTAATAATTGCAGGTCTATTTATACTTGAT
AGCAAGACAGCAAACTTTTTTTTATTTCAAATTCAAGTAACTGGAAGGAAGGCCGTATACCGTTGCTCAT
TAGAGAGTAGTGTGCGTGAATGAAGGAAGGAAAAAGTTTCGTGTGCTTCGAGATACCCCTCATCAGCTCT
GGAACAACGACATCTGTTGGTGCTGTCTTTGTCGTTAATTTTTTCCTTTAGTGTCTTCCATCATTTTTTT
GTCATTGCGGATATGGTGAGACAACAACGGGGGAGAGAGAAAAGAAAAAAAAAGAAAAGAAGTTGCATGC
GCCTATTATTACTTCAATAGATGGCAAATGGAAAAAGGGTAGTGAAACTTCGATATGATGATGGCTATCA
AGTCTAGGGCTACAGTATTAGTTCGTTATGTACCACCATCAATGAGGCAGTGTAATTGGTGTAGTCTTGT
TTAGCCCATTATGTCTTGTCTGGTATCTGTTCTATTGTATATCTCCCCTCCGCCACCTACATGTTAGGGA
GACCAACGAAGGTATTATAGGAATCCCGATGTATGGGTTTGGTTGCCAGAAAAGAGGAAGTCCATATTGT
ACACC
