>Addgene plasmid #74369 | pMOD8A-iRGR-r11 | addgene partial sequence | sequence record 141322 | HIS3-R 5'-cactcaacgattagcgacca-3'
GTCCAGAAACCCTATACCTGTGTGGACGTTAATCACTTGCGATTGTGTGGCCTGTTCTGCTACTGCTTCT
GCCTCTTTTTCTGGGAAGATCGAGTGCTCTATCGCTAGGGGACCACCCTTTAAAGAGATCGCAATCTGAA
TCTTGGTTTCATTTGTAATACGCTTTACTAGGGCTTTCTGCTCTGTCATCTTTGCCTTCGTTTATCTTGC
CTGCTCATTTTTTAGTATATTCTTCGAAGAAATCACATTACTTTATATAATGTATAATTCATTATGTGAT
AATGCCAATCGCTAAGAAAAAAAAAGAGTCATCCGCTAGGTGGAAAAAAAAAAATGAAAATCATTACCGA
GGCATAAAAAAATATAGAGTGTACTAGAGGAGGCCAAGAGTAATAGAAAAAGAAAATTGCGGGAAAGGAC
TGTGTTATGACTTCCCTGACTAATGCCGTGTTCAAACGATACCTGGCAGTGACTCCTAGCGCTCACCAAG
CTCTTAAAACGGTTTAAACGAATTATGGTGCACTCTCAGTACAATCTGCTCTGATGCCGCATAGTTAAGC
CAGCCCCGACACCCGCCAACACCCGCTGACGCGCCCTGACGGGCTTGTCTGCTCCCGGCATCCGCTTACA
GACAAGCTGTGACCGTCTCCGGGAGCTGCATGTGTCAGAGGTTTTCACCGTCATCACCGAAACGCGCGAG
ACGAAAGGGCCTCGTGATACGCCTATTTTTATAGGTTAATGTCATGATAATAATGGTTTCTTAGACGTCA
GGTGGCACTTTTCGGGGAAATGTGCGCGGAACCCCTATTTGTTTATTTTTCTAAATACATTCAAATATGT
ATCCGCTCATGAGACAATAACCCTGATAAATGCTTCAATAATATTGAAAAAGGAAGAGTATGAGTATTCA
ACATTTCCGTGT
